Addgene plasmid #127625: myc-Pex19
Purpose: N-terminal myc-tagged mouse Pex19
Depositing lab: Josef Kittler. Depositing organization: University College London. Publication: Peroxisomal fission is modulated by the mitochondrial Rho-GTPases, Miro1 and Miro2. Covill-Cooke C, Toncheva VS, Drew J, Birsa N, Lopez-Domenech G, Kittler JT. EMBO Rep. 2020 Feb 5;21(2):e49865. doi: 10.15252/embr.201949865. Epub 2020 Jan 2. PubMed 31894645.
Backbone
  Vector backbone: pRK5
  Total vector size (bp): 5655
  Vector type: Mammalian Expression
Growth in bacteria
  Bacterial resistance: Ampicillin, 100 μg/mL
  Growth temperature: 37°C
  Growth strain: DH5alpha
  Copy number: Unknown
Gene/Insert
  Gene/Insert name: Pex19
  Species: M. musculus (mouse)
  Insert size (bp): 900
  Entrez Gene: Pex19 (a.k.a. Pxf)
  Tag / fusion protein: myc (N terminal on insert)
Terms and licenses: Academic/Nonprofit Terms; Industry Terms: Not Available to Industry
How to cite: myc-Pex19 was a gift from Josef Kittler (Addgene plasmid # 127625 ; http://n2t.net/addgene:127625 ; RRID:Addgene_127625)
