[The description below was written by a language model from this plasmid's Addgene catalogue record and pLannotate feature annotations shown in this document.]
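Description:
myc-Pex19 is a mammalian expression plasmid built on the pRK5 backbone (about 5.65 kb in the depositor's sequence; the repository's sequencing result is slightly shorter at 5.6 kb but has essentially the same layout). It is propagated in E. coli through a high-copy ColE1/pUC-type origin and selected with ampicillin via the bla gene and its own promoter. The backbone also carries a filamentous phage origin (called f1 in one annotation, M13 in the other), which can support single-stranded DNA production. It further contains leftover fragments of lacZα, lacI, rop and the pBR322 bom region, together with a lac promoter/operator and CAP site, which appear to be cloning-vector remnants. No mammalian selection marker is annotated. An SV40 enhancer/early promoter region lies downstream of the expression cassette but does not appear to drive a resistance gene.

The payload is the roughly 900 bp coding sequence of mouse Pex19 (Pxf), transcribed from the human CMV immediate early enhancer and promoter. A fragment of CMV intron A and an SP6 promoter lie in the leader, and the SV40 polyadenylation signal terminates the transcript. The catalogue entry states that an N-terminal myc epitope is fused to the insert. The tag is not separately annotated in either feature table, though unannotated sequence lies just upstream of the Pex19 open reading frame. A short match to an IgH signal sequence is also flagged in this leader region, and its significance is not stated.

Pex19 is a cytosolic chaperone and import receptor that delivers peroxisomal membrane proteins to the peroxisome by binding PEX3. The construct therefore suits transient expression of epitope-tagged Pex19 in cultured mammalian cells for detection or pull-down with anti-myc antibodies. It was deposited in connection with work on peroxisomal fission and the Miro GTPases.
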