Features (pLannotate 1.2.2; 19 found; start..end, strand, type, name):
     90..393     +  enhancer       CMV enhancer: human cytomegalovirus immediate early enhancer
    394..597     +  promoter       CMV promoter: human cytomegalovirus (CMV) immediate early promoter
    733..776     +  intron         CMV intron (fragment): modified intron A from human cytomegalovirus
    828..846     +  promoter       SP6 promoter: promoter for bacteriophage SP6 RNA polymerase
    850..887     +  CDS            IgH signal sequence (fragment): signal sequence from the mouse immunoglobulin heavy chain variable region
    970..1866    +  CDS            Pex19: PEX19_MOUSE - Also known as Pxf. Experimental evidence at protein level: Swiss-Prot protein existence level 1. Necessary for early peroxisomal biogenesis. Acts both as a cytosolic chaperone and as an import receptor for peroxisomal membrane proteins (PMPs). Binds and stabilizes newly synthesized PMPs in the cytoplasm by interacting with their hydrophobic membrane-spanning domains, and targets them to the peroxisome membrane by binding to the integral membrane protein PEX3. Excludes CDKN2A from the nucleus and prevents its interaction with MDM2, which results in active degradation of TP53. From
   1913..2047    +  polyA_signal   SV40 poly(A) signal: SV40 polyadenylation signal
   2120..2477    +  promoter       SV40 promoter: SV40 enhancer and early promoter
   2496..2650    +  CDS            lacZα (fragment): LacZα fragment of β-galactosidase; lacZ fragment
   2656..2707    -  misc_feature   bom (fragment): basis of mobility region from pBR322
   2726..3181    +  rep_origin     f1 ori (sequence partly withheld): f1 bacteriophage origin of replication; arrow indicates direction of (+) strand synthesis
   3368..3407    -  CDS            rop (fragment): Rop protein, which maintains plasmids at low copy number; rop
   3513..3617    +  promoter       AmpR promoter: bla
   3618..4478    +  CDS            AmpR: β-lactamase; bla; confers resistance to ampicillin, carbenicillin, and related antibiotics
   4649..5237    +  rep_origin     ori: high-copy-number ColE1/pMB1/pBR322/pUC origin of replication
   5420..5512    +  CDS            lacI (fragment): lac repressor; lacI; The lac repressor binds to the lac operator to inhibit transcription in E. coli. This inhibition can be relieved by adding lactose or isopropyl-β-D-thiogalactopyranoside (IPTG).
   5525..5546    +  protein_bind   CAP binding site: CAP binding activates transcription in the presence of cAMP. E. coli catabolite activator protein
   5561..5591    +  promoter       lac promoter: promoter for the E. coli lac operon
   5599..5615    +  protein_bind   lac operator: The lac repressor binds to the lac operator to inhibit transcription in E. coli. This inhibition can be relieved by adding lactose or isopropyl-β-D-thiogalactopyranoside (IPTG). lac repressor encoded by lacI
>Addgene plasmid #127625 | myc-Pex19 | depositor full sequence | sequence record 244402 | myc-Pex19 sequence 5655 bps
TTCGAGCTCGCCCGACATTGATTATTGACTAGTTATTAATAGTAATCAATTAGGGGGTCATTAGTTCATA
GCCCATATATGGAGTTCCGCGTTACATAACTTACGGTAAATGGCCCGCCTGGCTGACCGCCCAACGACCC
CCGCCCATTGACGTCAATAATGACGTATGTTCCCATAGTAACGCCAATAGGGACTTTCCATTGACGTCAA
TGGGTGGAGTATTTACGGTAAACTGCCCACTTGGCAGTACATCAAGTGTATCATATGCCAAGTACGCCCC
CTATTGACGTCAATGACGGTAAATGGCCCGCCTGGCATTATGCCCAGTACATGACCTTATGGGACTTTCC
TACTTGGCAGTACATCTACGTATTAGTCATCGCTATTACCATGGTGATGCGGTTTTGGCAGTACATCAAT
GGGCGTGGATAGCGGTTTGACTCACGGGGATTTCCAAGTCTCCACCCCATTGACGTCAATGGGAGTTTGT
TTTGGCACCAAAATCAACGGGACTTTCCAAAATGTCGTAACAACTCCGCCCCATTGACGCAAATGGGCGG
TAGGCGTGTACGGTGGGAGGTCTATATAAGCAGAGCTCGTTTAGTGAACCGTCAGATCGCCTGGAGACGC
CATCCACGCTGTTTTGACCTCCATAGAAGACACCGGGACCGATCCAGCCTCCGCGGCCGGGAACGGTGCA
TTGGAAGGCGGATTCCCCGTGCCAAGAGTGACGTAAGTACCGCGTATAGAGTCTATAGGCCCACCCCCTT
GGCTTCGTTAGAACGCGGCTACAATTAATACATAACCTTATGTATCATACACATACGATTTAGGTGACAC
TATAGAATAACATCCACTTTGCCTTTCTCTCCACAGGTGTCCACTCCCAGGTCCAACTGCACCTCGGTTC
TATCGATTGAATTGGCCACCATGGAGCAGAAGCTGATCTCCGAGGAGGACCTGGGATCCATGGCGGCTGC
TGAGGAAGGTTGCGGTGTTGGGGTCGAAGACGACCGGGAACTGGAGGAGCTTCTGGAAAGTGCTCTTGAT
GATTTCGACAAAGCCAAACCCTCCCCAGAACATGCTCCGACCATCTCGGCTCCCGACGCTTCAGGACCCC
AGAAGAGAGCGCCAGGAGATACTGCCAAAGATGCTCTCTTCGCCTCCCAAGAGAAATTTTTCCAGGAACT
GTTTGACAGTGAGCTGGCTTCCCAAGCTACTGCGGAGTTTGAGAAGGCAATGAAGGAGCTGGCTGAGGAA
GAGCCCCATCTGGTGGAGCAGTTCCAGAAGCTCTCAGAGGCAGCTGGGAGAGTGGGCAGCGATGCAAGTT
CTCAGCAAGAGTTTACTTCTTGCCTAAAGGAGACGTTAAGTGGCCTGGCCAAAAACGCCACTGAGCTGCA
GAACTCGGGCATGTCTGAAGAGGAGCTGATGAAAGCCATGGAAGGGCTGGGCATGGATGAGGGGGATGGG
GAAGCGAGCATTCTCCCCATCATGCAGAGCATCATGCAGAACCTCCTGTCTAAGGATGTGCTGTACCCAT
CCCTGAAGGAGATCACAGAAAAGTATCCAGAATGGCTCCAGAGTCACCAGGACTCCACTCCTCCCGAGCA
GTTTGAGAAGTACCAGCAGCAGCACAGCGTCATGGTCAAAATCTGTGAGCAGTTTGAGGCCGAGACGCCC
ACAGACAGCGAGGCTACTCAGAGGGCTCGCTTTGAGGCCATGCTAGATCTCATGCAGCAGTTACAGGCCT
TGGGCCATCCTCCAAAAGAGCTGGCTGGGGAGATGCCTCCTGGCCTCAACTTTGACCTGGATGCTCTCAA
TCTGTCGGGCCCCCCAGGTGCTAATGGCGAACAGTGTCTGATCATGGAATTCCTGCAGAAGCTTGTCGAC
CCTGCAGGGGCCGCCATGGCCCAACTTGTTTATTGCAGCTTATAATGGTTACAAATAAAGCAATAGCATC
ACAAATTTCACAAATAAAGCATTTTTTTCACTGCATTCTAGTTGTGGTTTGTCCAAACTCATCAATGTAT
CTTATCATGTCTGGATCGATCGGGAATTAATTCGGCGCAGCACCATGGCCTGAAATAACCTCTGAAAGAG
GAACTTGGTTAGGTACCTTCTGAGGCGGAAAGAACCAGCTGTGGAATGTGTGTCAGTTAGGGTGTGGAAA
GTCCCCAGGCTCCCCAGCAGGCAGAAGTATGCAAAGCATGCATCTCAATTAGTCAGCAACCAGGTGTGGA
AAGTCCCCAGGCTCCCCAGCAGGCAGAAGTATGCAAAGCATGCATCTCAATTAGTCAGCAACCATAGTCC
CGCCCCTAACTCCGCCCATCCCGCCCCTAACTCCGCCCAGTTCCGCCCATTCTCCGCCCCATGGCTGACT
AATTTTTTTTATTTATGCAGAGGCCGAGGCCGCCTCGGCCTCTGAGCTATTCCAGAAGTAGTGAGGAGGC
TTTTTTGGAGGCCTAGGCTTTTGCAAAAAGCTGTTAACAGCTTGGCACTGGCCGTCGTTTTACAACGTGG
TGACTGGGAAAACCCTGGCGTTACCCAACTTAATCGCCTTGCAGCACATCCCCCCTTCGCCAGCTGGCGT
AATAGCGAAGAGGCCCGCACCGATCGCCCTTCCCAACAGTTGCGTAGCCTGAATGGCGAATGGCGCCTGA
TGCGGTATTTTCTCCTTACGCATCTGTGCGGTATTTCACACCGCATA
[142 nt withheld, positions 2708-2849]
C
[47 nt withheld, positions 2851-2897]
G
[93 nt withheld, positions 2899-2991]
CCTTTGACGTTGGAGTCCACGTTCTTT
[37 nt withheld, positions 3019-3055]
ACCCTATCTCGGGCTATTCTTTTGATTTATAAGGGATTTTGCCGATTTCGGCCTATTGGTTAAAAAATGA
GCTGATTTAACAAAAATTTAACGCGAATTTTAACAAAATATTAACGTTTACAATTTTATGGTGCACTCTC
AGTACAATCTGCTCTGATGCCGCATAGTTAAGCCAACTCCGCTATCGCTACGTGACTGGGTCATGGCTGC
GCCCCGACACCCGCCAACACCCGCTGACGCGCCCTGACGGGCTTGTCTGCTCCCGGCATCCGCTTACAGA
CAAGCTGTGACCGTCTCCGGGAGCTGCATGTGTCAGAGGTTTTCACCGTCATCACCGAAACGCGCGAGGC
AGTATTCTTGAAGACGAAAGGGCCTCGTGATACGCCTATTTTTATAGGTTAATGTCATGATAATAATGGT
TTCTTAGACGTCAGGTGGCACTTTTCGGGGAAATGTGCGCGGAACCCCTATTTGTTTATTTTTCTAAATA
CATTCAAATATGTATCCGCTCATGAGACAATAACCCTGATAAATGCTTCAATAATATTGAAAAAGGAAGA
GTATGAGTATTCAACATTTCCGTGTCGCCCTTATTCCCTTTTTTGCGGCATTTTGCCTTCCTGTTTTTGC
TCACCCAGAAACGCTGGTGAAAGTAAAAGATGCTGAAGATCAGTTGGGTGCACGAGTGGGTTACATCGAA
CTGGATCTCAACAGCGGTAAGATCCTTGAGAGTTTTCGCCCCGAAGAACGTTTTCCAATGATGAGCACTT
TTAAAGTTCTGCTATGTGGCGCGGTATTATCCCGTGATGACGCCGGGCAAGAGCAACTCGGTCGCCGCAT
ACACTATTCTCAGAATGACTTGGTTGAGTACTCACCAGTCACAGAAAAGCATCTTACGGATGGCATGACA
GTAAGAGAATTATGCAGTGCTGCCATAACCATGAGTGATAACACTGCGGCCAACTTACTTCTGACAACGA
TCGGAGGACCGAAGGAGCTAACCGCTTTTTTGCACAACATGGGGGATCATGTAACTCGCCTTGATCGTTG
GGAACCGGAGCTGAATGAAGCCATACCAAACGACGAGCGTGACACCACGATGCCAGCAGCAATGGCAACA
ACGTTGCGCAAACTATTAACTGGCGAACTACTTACTCTAGCTTCCCGGCAACAATTAATAGACTGGATGG
AGGCGGATAAAGTTGCAGGACCACTTCTGCGCTCGGCCCTTCCGGCTGGCTGGTTTATTGCTGATAAATC
TGGAGCCGGTGAGCGTGGGTCTCGCGGTATCATTGCAGCACTGGGGCCAGATGGTAAGCCCTCCCGTATC
GTAGTTATCTACACGACGGGGAGTCAGGCAACTATGGATGAACGAAATAGACAGATCGCTGAGATAGGTG
CCTCACTGATTAAGCATTGGTAACTGTCAGACCAAGTTTACTCATATATACTTTAGATTGATTTAAAACT
TCATTTTTAATTTAAAAGGATCTAGGTGAAGATCCTTTTTGATAATCTCATGACCAAAATCCCTTAACGT
GAGTTTTCGTTCCACTGAGCGTCAGACCCCGTAGAAAAGATCAAAGGATCTTCTTGAGATCCTTTTTTTC
TGCGCGTAATCTGCTGCTTGCAAACAAAAAAACCACCGCTACCAGCGGTGGTTTGTTTGCCGGATCAAGA
GCTACCAACTCTTTTTCCGAAGGTAACTGGCTTCAGCAGAGCGCAGATACCAAATACTGTCCTTCTAGTG
TAGCCGTAGTTAGGCCACCACTTCAAGAACTCTGTAGCACCGCCTACATACCTCGCTCTGCTAATCCTGT
TACCAGTGGCTGCTGCCAGTGGCGATAAGTCGTGTCTTACCGGGTTGGACTCAAGACGATAGTTACCGGA
TAAGGCGCAGCGGTCGGGCTGAACGGGGGGTTCGTGCACACAGCCCAGCTTGGAGCGAACGACCTACACC
GAACTGAGATACCTACAGCGTGAGCATTGAGAAAGCGCCACGCTTCCCGAAGGGAGAAAGGCGGACAGGT
ATCCGGTAAGCGGCAGGGTCGGAACAGGAGAGCGCACGAGGGAGCTTCCAGGGGGAAACGCCTGGTATCT
TTATAGTCCTGTCGGGTTTCGCCACCTCTGACTTGAGCGTCGATTTTTGTGATGCTCGTCAGGGGGGCGG
AGCCTATGGAAAAACGCCAGCAACGCGGCCTTTTTACGGTTCCTGGCCTTTTGCTGGCCTTTTGCTCACA
TGTTCTTTCCTGCGTTATCCCCTGATTCTGTGGATAACCGTATTACCGCCTTTGAGTGAGCTGATACCGC
TCGCCGCAGCCGAACGACCGAGCGCAGCGAGTCAGTGAGCGAGGAAGCGGAAGAGCGCCCAATACGCAAA
CCGCCTCTCCCCGCGCGTTGGCCGATTCATTAATCCAGCTGGCACGACAGGTTTCCCGACTGGAAAGCGG
GCAGTGAGCGCAACGCAATTAATGTGAGTTACCTCACTCATTAGGCACCCCAGGCTTTACACTTTATGCT
TCCGGCTCGTATGTTGTGTGGAATTGTGAGCGGATAACAATTTCACACAGGAAACAGCTATGACCATGAT
TACGAATTAA
