Features (pLannotate 1.2.2; 20 found; start..end, strand, type, name):
      1..380     +  enhancer       CMV enhancer: human cytomegalovirus immediate early enhancer
    381..584     +  promoter       CMV promoter: human cytomegalovirus (CMV) immediate early promoter
    720..763     +  intron         CMV intron (fragment): modified intron A from human cytomegalovirus
    815..833     +  promoter       SP6 promoter: promoter for bacteriophage SP6 RNA polymerase
    837..874     +  CDS            IgH signal sequence (fragment): signal sequence from the mouse immunoglobulin heavy chain variable region
    957..1853    +  CDS            Pex19: PEX19_MOUSE - Also known as Pxf. Experimental evidence at protein level: Swiss-Prot protein existence level 1. Necessary for early peroxisomal biogenesis. Acts both as a cytosolic chaperone and as an import receptor for peroxisomal membrane proteins (PMPs). Binds and stabilizes newly synthesized PMPs in the cytoplasm by interacting with their hydrophobic membrane-spanning domains, and targets them to the peroxisome membrane by binding to the integral membrane protein PEX3. Excludes CDKN2A from the nucleus and prevents its interaction with MDM2, which results in active degradation of TP53. From
   1900..2034    +  polyA_signal   SV40 poly(A) signal: SV40 polyadenylation signal
   2103..2460    +  promoter       SV40 promoter: SV40 enhancer and early promoter
   2479..2633    +  CDS            lacZα (fragment): LacZα fragment of β-galactosidase; lacZ fragment
   2639..2690    -  misc_feature   bom (fragment): basis of mobility region from pBR322
   2709..3089    +  rep_origin     M13 ori (sequence partly withheld): M13 bacteriophage origin of replication; arrow indicates direction of (+) strand synthesis
   3165..3214    -  misc_feature   bom (fragment): basis of mobility region from pBR322
   3316..3351    -  CDS            rop (fragment): Rop protein, which maintains plasmids at low copy number; rop
   3446..3550    +  promoter       AmpR promoter: bla
   3551..4411    +  CDS            AmpR: β-lactamase; bla; confers resistance to ampicillin, carbenicillin, and related antibiotics
   4582..5170    +  rep_origin     ori: high-copy-number ColE1/pMB1/pBR322/pUC origin of replication
   5353..5445    +  CDS            lacI (fragment): lac repressor; lacI; The lac repressor binds to the lac operator to inhibit transcription in E. coli. This inhibition can be relieved by adding lactose or isopropyl-β-D-thiogalactopyranoside (IPTG).
   5458..5479    +  protein_bind   CAP binding site: CAP binding activates transcription in the presence of cAMP. E. coli catabolite activator protein
   5494..5524    +  promoter       lac promoter: promoter for the E. coli lac operon
   5532..5548    +  protein_bind   lac operator: The lac repressor binds to the lac operator to inhibit transcription in E. coli. This inhibition can be relieved by adding lactose or isopropyl-β-D-thiogalactopyranoside (IPTG). lac repressor encoded by lacI
>Addgene plasmid #127625 | myc-Pex19 | addgene full sequence | sequence record 271921 | Addgene NGS Result
GACATTGATTATTGACTAGTTATTAATAGTAATCAATTACGGGGTCATTAGTTCATAGCCCATATATGGA
GTTCCGCGTTACATAACTTACGGTAAATGGCCCGCCTGGCTGACCGCCCAACGACCCCCGCCCATTGACG
TCAATAATGACGTATGTTCCCATAGTAACGCCAATAGGGACTTTCCATTGACGTCAATGGGTGGAGTATT
TACGGTAAACTGCCCACTTGGCAGTACATCAAGTGTATCATATGCCAAGTACGCCCCCTATTGACGTCAA
TGACGGTAAATGGCCCGCCTGGCATTATGCCCAGTACATGACCTTATGGGACTTTCCTACTTGGCAGTAC
ATCTACGTATTAGTCATCGCTATTACCATGGTGATGCGGTTTTGGCAGTACATCAATGGGCGTGGATAGC
GGTTTGACTCACGGGGATTTCCAAGTCTCCACCCCATTGACGTCAATGGGAGTTTGTTTTGGCACCAAAA
TCAACGGGACTTTCCAAAATGTCGTAACAACTCCGCCCCATTGACGCAAATGGGCGGTAGGCGTGTACGG
TGGGAGGTCTATATAAGCAGAGCTCGTTTAGTGAACCGTCAGATCGCCTGGAGACGCCATCCACGCTGTT
TTGACCTCCATAGAAGACACCGGGACCGATCCAGCCTCCGCGGCCGGGAACGGTGCATTGGAACGCGGAT
TCCCCGTGCCAAGAGTGACGTAAGTACCGCCTATAGAGTCTATAGGCCCACCCCCTTGGCTTCGTTAGAA
CGCGGCTACAATTAATACATAACCTTATGTATCATACACATACGATTTAGGTGACACTATAGAATAACAT
CCACTTTGCCTTTCTCTCCACAGGTGTCCACTCCCAGGTCCAACTGCACCTCGGTTCTATCGATTGAATT
GGCCACCATGGAGCAGAAGCTGATCTCCGAGGAGGACCTGGGATCCATGGCGGCTGCTGAGGAAGGTTGC
GGTGTTGGGGTCGAAGACGACCGGGAACTGGAGGAGCTTCTGGAAAGTGCTCTTGATGATTTCGACAAAG
CCAAACCCTCCCCAGAACATGCTCCGACCATCTCGGCTCCCGACGCTTCAGGACCCCAGAAGAGAGCGCC
AGGAGATACTGCCAAAGATGCTCTCTTCGCCTCCCAAGAGAAATTTTTCCAGGAACTGTTTGACAGTGAG
CTGGCTTCCCAAGCTACTGCGGAGTTTGAGAAGGCAATGAAGGAGCTGGCTGAGGAAGAGCCCCATCTGG
TGGAGCAGTTCCAGAAGCTCTCAGAGGCAGCTGGGAGAGTGGGCAGCGATGCAAGTTCTCAGCAAGAGTT
TACTTCTTGCCTAAAGGAGACGTTAAGTGGCCTGGCCAAAAACGCCACTGAGCTGCAGAACTCGGGCATG
TCTGAAGAGGAGCTGATGAAAGCCATGGAAGGGCTGGGCATGGATGAGGGGGATGGGGAAGCGAGCATTC
TCCCCATCATGCAGAGCATCATGCAGAACCTCCTGTCTAAGGATGTGCTGTACCCATCCCTGAAGGAGAT
CACAGAAAAGTATCCAGAATGGCTCCAGAGTCACCAGGACTCCACTCCTCCCGAGCAGTTTGAGAAGTAC
CAGCAGCAGCACAGCGTCATGGTCAAAATCTGTGAGCAGTTTGAGGCCGAGACGCCCACAGACAGCGAGG
CTACTCAGAGGGCTCGCTTTGAGGCCATGCTAGATCTCATGCAGCAGTTACAGGCCTTGGGCCATCCTCC
AAAAGAGCTGGCTGGGGAGATGCCTCCTGGCCTCAACTTTGACCTGGATGCTCTCAATCTGTCGGGCCCC
CCAGGTGCTAATGGCGAACAGTGTCTGATCATGGAATTCCTGCAGAAGCTTGTCGACCCTGCAGGGGCCG
CCATGGCCCAACTTGTTTATTGCAGCTTATAATGGTTACAAATAAAGCAATAGCATCACAAATTTCACAA
ATAAAGCATTTTTTTCACTGCATTCTAGTTGTGGTTTGTCCAAACTCATCAATGTATCTTATCATGTCTG
GATCGGGAATTAATTCGGCGCAGCACCATGGCCTGAAATAACCTCTGAAAGAGGAACTTGGTTAGGTACC
TTCTGAGGCGGAAAGAACCAGCTGTGGAATGTGTGTCAGTTAGGGTGTGGAAAGTCCCCAGGCTCCCCAG
CAGGCAGAAGTATGCAAAGCATGCATCTCAATTAGTCAGCAACCAGGTGTGGAAAGTCCCCAGGCTCCCC
AGCAGGCAGAAGTATGCAAAGCATGCATCTCAATTAGTCAGCAACCATAGTCCCGCCCCTAACTCCGCCC
ATCCCGCCCCTAACTCCGCCCAGTTCCGCCCATTCTCCGCCCCATGGCTGACTAATTTTTTTTATTTATG
CAGAGGCCGAGGCCGCCTCGGCCTCTGAGCTATTCCAGAAGTAGTGAGGAGGCTTTTTTGGAGGCCTAGG
CTTTTGCAAAAAGCTGTTAACAGCTTGGCACTGGCCGTCGTTTTACAACGTCGTGACTGGGAAAACCCTG
GCGTTACCCAACTTAATCGCCTTGCAGCACATCCCCCTTTCGCCAGCTGGCGTAATAGCGAAGAGGCCCG
CACCGATCGCCCTTCCCAACAGTTGCGCAGCCTGAATGGCGAATGGCGCCTGATGCGGTATTTTCTCCTT
ACGCATCTGTGCGGTATTTCACACCGCATA
[142 nt withheld, positions 2691-2832]
C
[141 nt withheld, positions 2834-2974]
CCTTTGACGTTGGAGTCCACGTTCTTT
[37 nt withheld, positions 3002-3038]
ACCCTATCTCGGGCTATTCTTTTGATTTATAAGGGATTTTGCCGATTTCGGCCTATTGGTTAAAAAATGA
GCTGATTTAACAAAAATTTAACGCGAATTTTAACAAAATATTAACGTTTACAATTTTATGGTGCACTCTC
AGTACAATCTGCTCTGATGCCGCATAGTTAAGCCAGCCCCGACACCCGCCAACACCCGCTGACGCGCCCT
GACGGGCTTGTCTGCTCCCGGCATCCGCTTACAGACAAGCTGTGACCGTCTCCGGGAGCTGCATGTGTCA
GAGGTTTTCACCGTCATCACCGAAACGCGCGAGACGAAAGGGCCTCGTGATACGCCTATTTTTATAGGTT
AATGTCATGATAATAATGGTTTCTTAGACGTCAGGTGGCACTTTTCGGGGAAATGTGCGCGGAACCCCTA
TTTGTTTATTTTTCTAAATACATTCAAATATGTATCCGCTCATGAGACAATAACCCTGATAAATGCTTCA
ATAATATTGAAAAAGGAAGAGTATGAGTATTCAACATTTCCGTGTCGCCCTTATTCCCTTTTTTGCGGCA
TTTTGCCTTCCTGTTTTTGCTCACCCAGAAACGCTGGTGAAAGTAAAAGATGCTGAAGATCAGTTGGGTG
CACGAGTGGGTTACATCGAACTGGATCTCAACAGCGGTAAGATCCTTGAGAGTTTTCGCCCCGAAGAACG
TTTTCCAATGATGAGCACTTTTAAAGTTCTGCTATGTGGCGCGGTATTATCCCGTATTGACGCCGGGCAA
GAGCAACTCGGTCGCCGCATACACTATTCTCAGAATGACTTGGTTGAGTACTCACCAGTCACAGAAAAGC
ATCTTACGGATGGCATGACAGTAAGAGAATTATGCAGTGCTGCCATAACCATGAGTGATAACACTGCGGC
CAACTTACTTCTGACAACGATCGGAGGACCGAAGGAGCTAACCGCTTTTTTGCACAACATGGGGGATCAT
GTAACTCGCCTTGATCGTTGGGAACCGGAGCTGAATGAAGCCATACCAAACGACGAGCGTGACACCACGA
TGCCTGTAGCAATGGCAACAACGTTGCGCAAACTATTAACTGGCGAACTACTTACTCTAGCTTCCCGGCA
ACAATTAATAGACTGGATGGAGGCGGATAAAGTTGCAGGACCACTTCTGCGCTCGGCCCTTCCGGCTGGC
TGGTTTATTGCTGATAAATCTGGAGCCGGTGAGCGTGGGTCTCGCGGTATCATTGCAGCACTGGGGCCAG
ATGGTAAGCCCTCCCGTATCGTAGTTATCTACACGACGGGGAGTCAGGCAACTATGGATGAACGAAATAG
ACAGATCGCTGAGATAGGTGCCTCACTGATTAAGCATTGGTAACTGTCAGACCAAGTTTACTCATATATA
CTTTAGATTGATTTAAAACTTCATTTTTAATTTAAAAGGATCTAGGTGAAGATCCTTTTTGATAATCTCA
TGACCAAAATCCCTTAACGTGAGTTTTCGTTCCACTGAGCGTCAGACCCCGTAGAAAAGATCAAAGGATC
TTCTTGAGATCCTTTTTTTCTGCGCGTAATCTGCTGCTTGCAAACAAAAAAACCACCGCTACCAGCGGTG
GTTTGTTTGCCGGATCAAGAGCTACCAACTCTTTTTCCGAAGGTAACTGGCTTCAGCAGAGCGCAGATAC
CAAATACTGTTCTTCTAGTGTAGCCGTAGTTAGGCCACCACTTCAAGAACTCTGTAGCACCGCCTACATA
CCTCGCTCTGCTAATCCTGTTACCAGTGGCTGCTGCCAGTGGCGATAAGTCGTGTCTTACCGGGTTGGAC
TCAAGACGATAGTTACCGGATAAGGCGCAGCGGTCGGGCTGAACGGGGGGTTCGTGCACACAGCCCAGCT
TGGAGCGAACGACCTACACCGAACTGAGATACCTACAGCGTGAGCTATGAGAAAGCGCCACGCTTCCCGA
AGGGAGAAAGGCGGACAGGTATCCGGTAAGCGGCAGGGTCGGAACAGGAGAGCGCACGAGGGAGCTTCCA
GGGGGAAACGCCTGGTATCTTTATAGTCCTGTCGGGTTTCGCCACCTCTGACTTGAGCGTCGATTTTTGT
GATGCTCGTCAGGGGGGCGGAGCCTATGGAAAAACGCCAGCAACGCGGCCTTTTTACGGTTCCTGGCCTT
TTGCTGGCCTTTTGCTCACATGTTCTTTCCTGCGTTATCCCCTGATTCTGTGGATAACCGTATTACCGCC
TTTGAGTGAGCTGATACCGCTCGCCGCAGCCGAACGACCGAGCGCAGCGAGTCAGTGAGCGAGGAAGCGG
AAGAGCGCCCAATACGCAAACCGCCTCTCCCCGCGCGTTGGCCGATTCATTAATGCAGCTGGCACGACAG
GTTTCCCGACTGGAAAGCGGGCAGTGAGCGCAACGCAATTAATGTGAGTTAGCTCACTCATTAGGCACCC
CAGGCTTTACACTTTATGCTTCCGGCTCGTATGTTGTGTGGAATTGTGAGCGGATAACAATTTCACACAG
GAAACAGCTATGACATGATTACGAATTAATTCGAGCTCGCCC
